>Addgene plasmid #116782 | pHAGE-PTPN11 | addgene full sequence | sequence record 241721 | Addgene NGS Result
TGGAAGGGCTAATTCACTCCCAAAGAAGACAAGATATCCTTGATCTGTGGATCTACCACACACAAGGCTA
CTTCCCTGATTAGCAGAACTACACACCAGGGCCAGGGGTCAGATATCCACTGACCTTTGGATGGTGCTAC
AAGCTAGTACCAGTTGAGCCAGATAAGGTAGAAGAGGCCAATAAAGGAGAGAACACCAGCTTGTTACACC
CTGTGAGCCTGCATGGGATGGATGACCCGGAGAGAGAAGTGTTAGAGTGGAGGTTTGACAGCCGCCTAGC
ATTTCATCACGTGGCCCGAGAGCTGCATCCGGAGTACTTCAAGAACTGCTGATATCGAGCTTGCTACAAG
GGACTTTCCGCTGGGGACTTTCCAGGGAGGCGTGGCCTGGGCGGGACTGGGGAGTGGCGAGCCCTCAGAT
CCTGCATATAAGCAGCTGCTTTTTGCCTGTACTGGGTCTCTCTGGTTAGACCAGATCTGAGCCTGGGAGC
TCTCTGGCTAACTAGGGAACCCACTGCTTAAGCCTCAATAAAGCTTGCCTTGAGTGCTTCAAGTAGTGTG
TGCCCGTCTGTTGTGTGACTCTGGTAACTAGAGATCCCTCAGACCCTTTTAGTCAGTGTGGAAAATCTCT
AGCAGTGGCGCCCGAACAGGGACTTGAAAGCGAAAGGGAAACCAGAGGAGCTCTCTCGACGCAGGACTCG
GCTTGCTGAAGCGCGCACGGCAAGAGGCGAGGGGCGGCGACTGGTGAGTACGCCAAAAATTTTGACTAGC
GGAGGCTAGAAGGAGAGAGATGGGTGCGAGAGCGTCAGTATTAAGCGGGGGAGAATTAGATCGCGATGGG
AAAAAATTCGGTTAAGGCCAGGGGGAAAGAAAAAATATAAATTAAAACATATAGTATGGGCAAGCAGGGA
GCTAGAACGATTCGCAGTTAATCCTGGCCTGTTAGAAACATCAGAAGGCTGTAGACAAATACTGGGACAG
CTACAACCATCCCTTCAGACAGGATCAGAAGAACTTAGATCATTATATAATACAGTAGCAACCCTCTATT
GTGTGCATCAAAGGATAGAGATAAAAGACACCAAGGAAGCTTTAGACAAGATAGAGGAAGAGCAAAACAA
AAGTAAGACCACCGCACAGCAAGCGGCCGGCCGCTGATCTTCAGACCTGGAGGAGGAGATATGAGGGACA
ATTGGAGAAGTGAATTATATAAATATAAAGTAGTAAAAATTGAACCATTAGGAGTAGCACCCACCAAGGC
AAAGAGAAGAGTGGTGCAGAGAGAAAAAAGAGCAGTGGGAATAGGAGCTTTGTTCCTTGGGTTCTTGGGA
GCAGCAGGAAGCACTATGGGCGCAGCGTCAATGACGCTGACGGTACAGGCCAGACAATTATTGTCTGGTA
TAGTGCAGCAGCAGAACAATTTGCTGAGGGCTATTGAGGCGCAACAGCATCTGTTGCAACTCACAGTCTG
GGGCATCAAGCAGCTCCAGGCAAGAATCCTGGCTGTGGAAAGATACCTAAAGGATCAACAGCTCCTGGGG
ATTTGGGGTTGCTCTGGAAAACTCATTTGCACCACTGCTGTGCCTTGGAATGCTAGTTGGAGTAATAAAT
CTCTGGAACAGATTTGGAATCACACGACCTGGATGGAGTGGGACAGAGAAATTAACAATTACACAAGCTT
AATACACTCCTTAATTGAAGAATCGCAAAACCAGCAAGAAAAGAATGAACAAGAATTATTGGAATTAGAT
AAATGGGCAAGTTTGTGGAATTGGTTTAACATAACAAATTGGCTGTGGTATATAAAATTATTCATAATGA
TAGTAGGAGGCTTGGTAGGTTTAAGAATAGTTTTTGCTGTACTTTCTATAGTGAATAGAGTTAGGCAGGG
ATATTCACCATTATCGTTTCAGACCCACCTCCCAACCCCGAGGGGACCCGACAGGCCCGAAGGAATAGAA
GAAGAAGGTGGAGAGAGAGACAGAGACAGATCCATTCGATTAGTGAACGGATCTCGACGGTATCGCCGAA
TTCACAAATGGCAGTATTCATCCACAATTTTAAAAGAAAAGGGGGGATTGGGGGGTACAGTGCAGGGGAA
AGAATAGTAGACATAATAGCAACAGACATACAAACTAAAGAATTACAAAAACAAATTACAAAAATTCAAA
ATTTTCGGGTTTATTACAGGGACAGCAGAGATCCAGTTTGGACTAGTCGTGAGGCTCCGGTGCCCGTCAG
TGGGCAGAGCGCACATCGCCCACAGTCCCCGAGAAGTTGGGGGGAGGGGTCGGCAATTGAACCGGTGCCT
AGAGAAGGTGGCGCGGGGTAAACTGGGAAAGTGATGTCGTGTACTGGCTCCGCCTTTTTCCCGAGGGTGG
GGGAGAACCGTATATAAGTGCAGTAGTCGCCGTGAACGTTCTTTTTCGCAACGGGTTTGCCGCCAGAACA
CAGGTAAGTGCCGTGTGTGGTTCCCGCGGGCCTGGCCTCTTTACGGGTTATGGCCCTTGCGTGCCTTGAA
TTACTTCCACCTGGCTGCAGTACGTGATTCTTGATCCCGAGCTTCGGGTTGGAAGTGGGTGGGAGAGTTC
GAGGCCTTGCGCTTAAGGAGCCCCTTCGCCTCGTGCTTGAGTTGAGGCCTGGCCTGGGCGCTGGGGCCGC
CGCGTGCGAATCTGGTGGCACCTTCGCGCCTGTCTCGCTGCTTTCGATAAGTCTCTAGCCATTTAAAATT
TTTGATGACCTGCTGCGACGCTTTTTTTCTGGCAAGATAGTCTTGTAAATGCGGGCCAAGATCTGCACAC
TGGTATTTCGGTTTTTGGGGCCGCGGGCGGCGACGGGGCCCGTGCGTCCCAGCGCACATGTTCGGCGAGG
CGGGGCCTGCGAGCGCGGCCACCGAGAATCGGACGGGGGTAGTCTCAAGCTGGCCGGCCTGCTCTGGTGC
CTGGCCTCGCGCCGCCGTGTATCGCCCCGCCCTGGGCGGCAAGGCTGGCCCGGTCGGCACCAGTTGCGTG
AGCGGAAAGATGGCCGCTTCCCGGCCCTGCTGCAGGGAGCTCAAAATGGAGGACGCGGCGCTCGGGAGAG
CGGGCGGGTGAGTCACCCACACAAAGGAAAAGGGCCTTTCCGTCCTCAGCCGTCGCTTCATGTGACTCCA
CGGAGTACCGGGCGCCGTCCAGGCACCTCGATTAGTTCTCGAGCTTTTGGAGTACGTCGTCTTTAGGTTG
GGGGGAGGGGTTTTATGCGATGGAGTTTCCCCACACTGAGTGGGTGGAGACTGAAGTTAGGCCAGCTTGG
CACTTGATGTAATTCTCCTTGGAATTTGCCCTTTTTGAGTTTGGATCTTGGTTCATTCTCAAGCCTCAGA
CAGTGGTTCAAAGTTTTTTTCTTCCATTTCAGGTGTCGTGAAGCGGCCCTGCAGATATCAACAAGTTTGT
ACAAAAAAGCAGGCACCATGACATCGCGGAGATGGTTTCACCCAAATATCACTGGTGTGGAGGCAGAAAA
CCTACTGTTGACAAGAGGAGTTGATGGCAGTTTTTTGGCAAGGCCTAGTAAAAGTAACCCTGGAGACTTC
ACACTTTCCGTTAGAAGAAATGGAGCTGTCACCCACATCAAGATTCAGAACACTGGTGATTACTATGACC
TGTATGGAGGGGAGAAATTTGCCACTTTGGCTGAGTTGGTCCAGTATTACATGGAACATCACGGGCAATT
AAAAGAGAAGAATGGAGATGTCATTGAGCTTAAATATCCTCTGAACTGTGCAGATCCTACCTCTGAAAGG
TGGTTTCATGGACATCTCTCTGGGAAAGAAGCAGAGAAATTATTAACTGAAAAAGGAAAACATGGTAGTT
TTCTTGTACGAGAGAGCCAGAGCCACCCTGGAGATTTTGTTCTTTCTGTGCGCACTGGTGATGACAAAGG
GGAGAGCAATGACGGCAAGTCTAAAGTGACCCATGTTATGATTCGCTGTCAGGAACTGAAATACGACGTT
GGTGGAGGAGAACGGTTTGATTCTTTGACAGATCTTGTGGAACATTATAAGAAGAATCCTATGGTGGAAA
CATTGGGTACAGTACTACAACTCAAGCAGCCCCTTAACACGACTCGTATAAATGCTGCTGAAATAGAAAG
CAGAGTTCGAGAACTAAGCAAATTAGCTGAGACCACAGATAAAGTCAAACAAGGCTTTTGGGAAGAATTT
GAGACACTACAACAACAGGAGTGCAAACTTCTCTACAGCCGAAAAGAGGGTCAAAGGCAAGAAAACAAAA
ACAAAAATAGATATAAAAACATCCTGCCCTTTGATCATACCAGGGTTGTCCTACACGATGGTGATCCCAA
TGAGCCTGTTTCAGATTACATCAATGCAAATATCATCATGCCTGAATTTGAAACCAAGTGCAACAATTCA
AAGCCCAAAAAGAGTTACATTGCCACACAAGGCTGCCTGCAAAACACGGTGAATGACTTTTGGCGGATGG
TGTTCCAAGAAAACTCCCGAGTGATTGTCATGACAACGAAAGAAGTGGAGAGAGGAAAGAGTAAATGTGT
CAAATACTGGCCTGATGAGTATGCTCTAAAAGAATATGGCGTCATGCGTGTTAGGAACGTCAAAGAAAGC
GCCGCTCATGACTATACGCTAAGAGAACTTAAACTTTCAAAGGTTGGACAAGGGAATACGGAGAGAACGG
TCTGGCAATACCACTTTCGGACCTGGCCGGACCACGGCGTGCCCAGCGACCCTGGGGGCGTGCTGGACTT
CCTGGAGGAGGTGCACCATAAGCAGGAGAGCATCATGGATGCAGGGCCGGTCGTGGTGCACTGCAGGTAG
AACCCAGCTTTCTTGTACAAAGTGGTGATATCCAATTAACCCTCACTAAAGGTATTGTTGAATGTGTTTA
AAGAGACCCTATAGTGAGTCGTATTACCACCCAACTTTTCTATACAAAGTGGTTGATATCCAGCACAGTG
GCGGCCGCTCGAGTCTAGAGGGCCCGCGGTTCGAAGGTAAGCCTATCCCTAACCCTCTCCTCGGTCTCGA
TTCTACGCGTACCGGTTAGTAATGAGATCCCTCCCCCCCCCCTAACGTTACTGGCCGAAGCCGCTTGGAA
TAAGGCCGGTGTGCGTTTGTCTATATGTTATTTTCCACCATATTGCCGTCTTTTGGCAATGTGAGGGCCC
GGAAACCTGGCCCTGTCTTCTTGACGAGCATTCCTAGGGGTCTTTCCCCTCTCGCCAAAGGAATGCAAGG
TCTGTTGAATGTCGTGAAGGAAGCAGTTCCTCTGGAAGCTTCTTGAAGACAAACAACGTCTGTAGCGACC
CTTTGCAGGCAGCGGAACCCCCCACCTGGCGACAGGTGCCTCTGCGGCCAAAAGCCACGTGTATAAGATA
CACCTGCAAAGGCGGCACAACCCCAGTGCCACGTTGTGAGTTGGATAGTTGTGGAAAGAGTCAAATGGCT
CTCCTCAAGCGTATTCAACAAGGGGCTGAAGGATGCCCAGAAGGTACCCCATTGTATGGGATCTGATCTG
GGGCCTCGGTGCACATGCTTTACATGTGTTTAGTCGAGGTTAAAAAAACGTCTAGGCCCCCCGAACCACG
GGGACGTGGTTTTCCTTTGAAAAACACGATGATAATATGGCCACACATATGACCGAGTACAAGCCCACGG
TGCGCCTCGCCACCCGCGACGACGTCCCCAGGGCCGTACGCACCCTCGCCGCCGCGTTCGCCGACTACCC
CGCCACGCGCCACACCGTCGATCCGGACCGCCACATCGAGCGGGTCACCGAGCTGCAAGAACTCTTCCTC
ACGCGCGTCGGGCTCGACATCGGCAAGGTGTGGGTCGCGGACGACGGCGCCGCGGTGGCGGTCTGGACCA
CGCCGGAGAGCGTCGAAGCGGGGGCGGTGTTCGCCGAGATCGGCCCGCGCATGGCCGAGTTGAGCGGTTC
CCGGCTGGCCGCGCAGCAACAGATGGAAGGCCTCCTGGCGCCGCACCGGCCCAAGGAGCCCGCGTGGTTC
CTGGCCACCGTCGGCGTCTCGCCCGACCACCAGGGCAAGGGTCTGGGCAGCGCCGTCGTGCTCCCCGGAG
TGGAGGCGGCCGAGCGCGCCGGGGTGCCCGCCTTCCTGGAGACCTCCGCGCCCCGCAACCTCCCCTTCTA
CGAGCGGCTCGGCTTCACCGTCACCGCCGACGTCGAGGTGCCCGAAGGACCGCGCACCTGGTGCATGACC
CGCAAGCCCGGTGCCTAAATCGATAGATCCTAATCAACCTCTGGATTACAAAATTTGTGAAAGATTGACT
GGTATTCTTAACTATGTTGCTCCTTTTACGCTATGTGGATACGCTGCTTTAATGCCTTTGTATCATGCTA
TTGCTTCCCGTATGGCTTTCATTTTCTCCTCCTTGTATAAATCCTGGTTGCTGTCTCTTTATGAGGAGTT
GTGGCCCGTTGTCAGGCAACGTGGCGTGGTGTGCACTGTGTTTGCTGACGCAACCCCCACTGGTTGGGGC
ATTGCCACCACCTGTCAGCTCCTTTCCGGGACTTTCGCTTTCCCCCTCCCTATTGCCACGGCGGAACTCA
TCGCCGCCTGCCTTGCCCGCTGCTGGACAGGGGCTCGGCTGTTGGGCACTGACAATTCCGTGGTGTTGTC
GGGGAAATCATCGTCCTTTCCTTGGCTGCTCGCCTGTGTTGCCACCTGGATTCTGCGCGGGACGTCCTTC
TGCTACGTCCCTTCGGCCCTCAATCCAGCGGACCTTCCTTCCCGCGGCCTGCTGCCGGCTCTGCGGCCTC
TTCCGCGTCTTCGCCTTCGCCCTCAGACGAGTCGGATCTCCCTTTGGGCCGCCTCCCCGCCTGAGATCCT
TTAAGACCAATGACTTACAAGGCAGCTGTAGATCTTAGCCACTTTTTAAAAGAAAAGGGGGGACTGGAAG
GGCTAATTCACTCCCAACGAAGACAAGATCTGCTTTTTGCTTGTACTGGGTCTCTCTGGTTAGACCAGAT
CTGAGCCTGGGAGCTCTCTGGCTAACTAGGGAACCCACTGCTTAAGCCTCAATAAAGCTTGCCTTGAGTG
CTTCAAGTAGTGTGTGCCCGTCTGTTGTGTGACTCTGGTAACTAGAGATCCCTCAGACCCTTTTAGTCAG
TGTGGAAAATCTCTAGCAGTAGTAGTTCATGTCATCTTATTATTCAGTATTTATAACTTGCAAAGAAATG
AATATCAGAGAGTGAGAGGCCCGGGTTAATTAAGGAAAGGGCTAGATCATTCTTGAAGACGAAAGGGCCT
CGTGATACGCCTATTTTTATAGGTTAATGTCATGATAATAATGGTTTCTTAGACGTCAGGTGGCACTTTT
CGGGGAAATGTGCGCGGAACCCCTATTTGTTTATTTTTCTAAATACATTCAAATATGTATCCGCTCATGA
GACAATAACCCTGATAAATGCTTCAATAATATTGAAAAAGGAAGAGTATGAGTATTCAACATTTCCGTGT
CGCCCTTATTCCCTTTTTTGCGGCATTTTGCCTTCCTGTTTTTGCTCACCCAGAAACGCTGGTGAAAGTA
AAAGATGCTGAAGATCAGTTGGGTGCACGAGTGGGTTACATCGAACTGGATCTCAACAGCGGTAAGATCC
TTGAGAGTTTTCGCCCCGAAGAACGTTTTCCAATGATGAGCACTTTTAAAGTTCTGCTATGTGGCGCGGT
ATTATCCCGTGTTGACGCCGGGCAAGAGCAACTCGGTCGCCGCATACACTATTCTCAGAATGACTTGGTT
GAGTACTCACCAGTCACAGAAAAGCATCTTACGGATGGCATGACAGTAAGAGAATTATGCAGTGCTGCCA
TAACCATGAGTGATAACACTGCGGCCAACTTACTTCTGACAACGATCGGAGGACCGAAGGAGCTAACCGC
TTTTTTGCACAACATGGGGGATCATGTAACTCGCCTTGATCGTTGGGAACCGGAGCTGAATGAAGCCATA
CCAAACGACGAGCGTGACACCACGATGCCTGTAGCAATGGCAACAACGTTGCGCAAACTATTAACTGGCG
AACTACTTACTCTAGCTTCCCGGCAACAATTAATAGACTGGATGGAGGCGGATAAAGTTGCAGGACCACT
TCTGCGCTCGGCCCTTCCGGCTGGCTGGTTTATTGCTGATAAATCTGGAGCCGGTGAGCGTGGGTCTCGC
GGTATCATTGCAGCACTGGGGCCAGATGGTAAGCCCTCCCGTATCGTAGTTATCTACACGACGGGGAGTC
AGGCAACTATGGATGAACGAAATAGACAGATCGCTGAGATAGGTGCCTCACTGATTAAGCATTGGTAACT
GTCAGACCAAGTTTACTCATATATACTTTAGATTGATTTAAAACTTCATTTTTAATTTAAAAGGATCTAG
GTGAAGATCCTTTTTGATAATCTCATGACCAAAATCCCTTAACGTGAGTTTTCGTTCCACTGAGCGTCAG
ACCCCGTAGAAAAGATCAAAGGATCTTCTTGAGATCCTTTTTTTCTGCGCGTAATCTGCTGCTTGCAAAC
AAAAAAACCACCGCTACCAGCGGTGGTTTGTTTGCCGGATCAAGAGCTACCAACTCTTTTTCCGAAGGTA
ACTGGCTTCAGCAGAGCGCAGATACCAAATACTGTTCTTCTAGTGTAGCCGTAGTTAGGCCACCACTTCA
AGAACTCTGTAGCACCGCCTACATACCTCGCTCTGCTAATCCTGTTACCAGTGGCTGCTGCCAGTGGCGA
TAAGTCGTGTCTTACCGGGTTGGACTCAAGACGATAGTTACCGGATAAGGCGCAGCGGTCGGGCTGAACG
GGGGGTTCGTGCACACAGCCCAGCTTGGAGCGAACGACCTACACCGAACTGAGATACCTACAGCGTGAGC
TATGAGAAAGCGCCACGCTTCCCGAAGGGAGAAAGGCGGACAGGTATCCGGTAAGCGGCAGGGTCGGAAC
AGGAGAGCGCACGAGGGAGCTTCCAGGGGGAAACGCCTGGTATCTTTATAGTCCTGTCGGGTTTCGCCAC
CTCTGACTTGAGCGTCGATTTTTGTGATGCTCGTCAGGGGGGCGGAGCCTATGGAAAAACGCCAGCAACG
CGGCCTTTTTACGGTTCCTGGCCTTTTGCTGGCCTTTTGCTCACATGTTCTTTCCTGCGTTATCCCCTGA
TTCTGTGGATAACCGTATTACCGCCTTTGAGTGAGCTGATACCGCTCGCCGCAGCCGAACGACCGAGCGC
AGCGAGTCAGTGAGCGAGGAAGCGGAAGAGCGCCCAATACGCAAACCGCCTCTCCCCGCGCGTTGGCCGA
TTCATTAATGCAGCAAGCTCATGGCTGACTAATTTTTTTTATTTATGCAGAGGCCGAGGCCGCCTCGGCC
TCTGAGCTATTCCAGAAGTAGTGAGGAGGCTTTTTTGGAGGCCTAGGCTTTTGCAAAAAGCTCCCCGTGG
CACGACAGGTTTCCCGACTGGAAAGCGGGCAGTGAGCGCAACGCAATTAATGTGAGTTAGCTCACTCATT
AGGCACCCCAGGCTTTACACTTTATGCTTCCGGCTCGTATGTTGTGTGGAATTGTGAGCGGATAACAATT
TCACACAGGAAACAGCTATGACATGATTACGAATTTCACAAATAAAGCATTTTTTTCACTGCATTCTAGT
TGTGGTTTGTCCAAACTCATCAATGTATCTTATCATGTCTGGATCAACTGGATAACTCAAGCTAACCAAA
ATCATCCCAAACTTCCCACCCCATACCCTATTACCACTGCCAATTACCTGTGGTTTCATTTACTCTAAAC
CTGTGATTCCTCTGAATTATTTTCATTTTAAAGAAATTGTATTTGTTAAATATGTACTACAAACTTAGTA
GT
Features (pLannotate 1.2.2; 30 found; start..end, strand, type, name):
    377..634     +  LTR            5' LTR (truncated): truncated 5' long terminal repeat (LTR) from HIV-1
    681..806     +  misc_feature   HIV-1 Ψ: packaging signal of human immunodeficiency virus type 1
    790..1128    +  CDS            HIV-1 gag (fragment): gag protein from human immunodeficiency virus 1; gag
   1303..1536    +  misc_feature   RRE: The Rev response element (RRE) of HIV-1 allows for Rev-dependent mRNA export from the nucleus to the cytoplasm.
   1913..2013    +  CDS            Rev (fragment): human immunodeficiency virus 1 (HIV-1) Rev protein; rev; enhances nuclear export of unspliced and incompletely spliced viral mRNAs
   2058..2175    +  misc_feature   cPPT/CTS: central polypurine tract and central termination sequence of HIV-1
   2223..3401    +  promoter       EF-1α promoter: strong constitutive promoter for human elongation factor EF-1α
   3422..3442    +  protein_bind   attB1: mutant version of attB; core recombination site for the Gateway® BP reaction BP Clonase™
   3448..4824    +  CDS            PTPN11 (fragment): PTN11_HUMAN - Also known as PTP2C, SHPTP2. Experimental evidence at protein level: Swiss-Prot protein existence level 1. Acts downstream of various receptor and cytoplasmic protein tyrosine kinases to participate in the signal transduction from the cell surface to the nucleus (PubMed:10655584, PubMed:18559669, PubMed:18829466, PubMed:26742426, PubMed:28074573). Positively regulates MAPK signal transduction pathway (PubMed:28074573). Dephosphorylates GAB1, ARHGAP35 and EGFR (PubMed:28074573). Dephosphorylates ROCK2 at 'Tyr-722' resulting in stimulation of its RhoA binding activity (PubMed:18559
   4832..4856    -  protein_bind   attB2: mutant version of attB; recombination site for the Gateway® BP reaction BP Clonase™
   4864..4882    +  promoter       T3 promoter: promoter for bacteriophage T3 RNA polymerase
   4908..4926    -  promoter       T7 promoter: promoter for bacteriophage T7 RNA polymerase
   4932..4950    -  protein_bind   attB4 (fragment): mutant version of attB; core recombination site for the Gateway® BP reaction BP Clonase™
   5006..5047    +  CDS            V5 tag: epitope tag from simian virus 5
   5173..5635    +  misc_feature   IRES: internal ribosome entry site (IRES) of the encephalomyocarditis virus (EMCV)
   5649..6246    +  CDS            PuroR (fragment): puromycin N-acetyltransferase; pac from Streptomyces; confers resistance to puromycin
   6262..6850    +  misc_feature   WPRE: woodchuck hepatitis virus posttranscriptional regulatory element
   6858..6923    +  CDS            nef (fragment): NEF_HV1Z2 - Experimental evidence at protein level: Swiss-Prot protein existence level 1. Extracellular Nef protein targets CD4(+) T-lymphocytes for apoptosis by interacting with CXCR4 surface receptors. From Human immunodeficiency virus type 1 group M subtype D (isolate Z2/CDC-Z34) (HIV-1).
   6925..7158    +  LTR            3' LTR (ΔU3): self-inactivating 3' long terminal repeat (LTR) from HIV-1
   7363..7467    +  promoter       AmpR promoter: bla
   7468..8328    +  CDS            AmpR: β-lactamase; bla; confers resistance to ampicillin, carbenicillin, and related antibiotics
   8499..9087    +  rep_origin     ori: high-copy-number ColE1/pMB1/pBR322/pUC origin of replication
   9270..9324    +  CDS            lacI (fragment): lac repressor; lacI; The lac repressor binds to the lac operator to inhibit transcription in E. coli. This inhibition can be relieved by adding lactose or isopropyl-β-D-thiogalactopyranoside (IPTG).
   9330..9423    +  rep_origin     SV40 ori (fragment): SV40 origin of replication
   9448..9485    +  CDS            lacI (fragment): lac repressor; lacI; The lac repressor binds to the lac operator to inhibit transcription in E. coli. This inhibition can be relieved by adding lactose or isopropyl-β-D-thiogalactopyranoside (IPTG).
   9498..9519    +  protein_bind   CAP binding site: CAP binding activates transcription in the presence of cAMP. E. coli catabolite activator protein
   9534..9564    +  promoter       lac promoter: promoter for the E. coli lac operon
   9572..9588    +  protein_bind   lac operator: The lac repressor binds to the lac operator to inhibit transcription in E. coli. This inhibition can be relieved by adding lactose or isopropyl-β-D-thiogalactopyranoside (IPTG). lac repressor encoded by lacI
   9622..9705    +  polyA_signal   SV40 poly(A) signal (fragment): SV40 polyadenylation signal
   9872..329     +  CDS            nef (fragment) (across the origin): NEF_HV1BR - Experimental evidence at protein level: Swiss-Prot protein existence level 1. Extracellular Nef protein targets CD4(+) T-lymphocytes for apoptosis by interacting with CXCR4 surface receptors (PubMed:14990729). From Human immunodeficiency virus type 1 group M subtype B (isolate BRU/LAI) (HIV-1).
