[The description below was written by a language model from this plasmid's Addgene catalogue record and pLannotate feature annotations shown in this document.]
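Description:
pHAGE-PTPN11 is a lentiviral expression plasmid built on the pHAGE backbone that carries the wild-type human PTPN11 open reading frame, which encodes the tyrosine phosphatase SHP2, a positive regulator of MAPK signalling downstream of receptor and cytoplasmic tyrosine kinases. In bacteria it is maintained through a high-copy ColE1/pUC-type origin and selected with ampicillin via the β-lactamase gene. The transfer-vector portion contains the standard HIV-1 elements: a truncated 5' LTR, the Ψ packaging signal with an adjoining gag fragment, the Rev response element for Rev-dependent nuclear export of the genomic RNA, the cPPT/CTS, and a U3-deleted, self-inactivating 3' LTR that silences LTR-driven transcription after integration.

Between the LTRs, the human EF-1α promoter drives constitutive transcription of the insert, which was introduced by Gateway recombination and is flanked by attB1 and attB2 sites. The annotation matches PTPN11 over about 1.4 kb and labels it a fragment, so the table does not by itself confirm how much of the reference protein is covered. A V5 epitope tag sequence lies downstream of attB2, separated from the insert by short T3 and T7 promoter and attB4 remnants; the record does not state whether it is fused in frame to PTPN11. An EMCV IRES then allows translation of puromycin N-acetyltransferase from the same transcript, linking puromycin selection of transduced cells to expression of the insert, and a WPRE enhances transcript expression. The stated purpose is lentiviral expression of PTPN11. The associated publication concerns systematic functional annotation of somatic mutations in cancer, a context in which a wild-type clone could plausibly serve as a reference for mutant alleles, although the record does not say this.
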