Addgene plasmid #116782: pHAGE-PTPN11
Purpose: Lentiviral expression of PTPN11
Depositing lab: Gordon Mills & Kenneth Scott. Depositing organization: Baylor College of Medicine. Publication: Systematic Functional Annotation of Somatic Mutations in Cancer. Ng PK, Li J, Jeong KJ, Shao S, Chen H, Tsang YH, Sengupta S, Wang Z, Bhavana VH, Tran R, Soewito S, Minussi DC, Moreno D, Kong K, Dogruluk T, Lu H, Gao J, Tokheim C, Zhou DC, Johnson AM, Zeng J, Ip CKM, Ju Z, Wester M, Yu S, Li Y, Vellano CP, Schultz N, Karchin R, Ding L, Lu Y, Cheung LWT, Chen K, Shaw KR, Meric-Bernstam F, Scott KL, Yi S, Sahni N, Liang H, Mills GB. Cancer Cell. 2018 Mar 12;33(3):450-462.e10. doi: 10.1016/j.ccell.2018.01.021. PubMed 29533785.
Backbone
  Vector backbone: pHAGE
  Vector type: Lentiviral
Growth in bacteria
  Bacterial resistance: Ampicillin, 100 μg/mL
  Growth temperature: 37°C
  Growth strain: Stbl3
  Copy number: High Copy
Gene/Insert
  Gene/Insert name: PTPN11
  Species: H. sapiens (human)
  Mutation: WT
  Entrez Gene: PTPN11 (a.k.a. BPTP3, CFC, JMML, METCDS, NS1, PTP-1D, PTP2C, SH-PTP2, SH-PTP3, SHP2)
  Cloning method: Gateway Cloning
Terms and licenses: Academic/Nonprofit Terms; Industry Terms: Not Available to Industry
How to cite: pHAGE-PTPN11 was a gift from Gordon Mills & Kenneth Scott (Addgene plasmid # 116782 ; http://n2t.net/addgene:116782 ; RRID:Addgene_116782)
