>Addgene plasmid #116782 | pHAGE-PTPN11 | depositor partial sequence | sequence record 219658 | insert
ATGACATCGCGGAGATGGTTTCACCCAAATATCACTGGTGTGGAGGCAGAAAACCTACTGTTGACAAGAG
GAGTTGATGGCAGTTTTTTGGCAAGGCCTAGTAAAAGTAACCCTGGAGACTTCACACTTTCCGTTAGAAG
AAATGGAGCTGTCACCCACATCAAGATTCAGAACACTGGTGATTACTATGACCTGTATGGAGGGGAGAAA
TTTGCCACTTTGGCTGAGTTGGTCCAGTATTACATGGAACATCACGGGCAATTAAAAGAGAAGAATGGAG
ATGTCATTGAGCTTAAATATCCTCTGAACTGTGCAGATCCTACCTCTGAAAGGTGGTTTCATGGACATCT
CTCTGGGAAAGAAGCAGAGAAATTATTAACTGAAAAAGGAAAACATGGTAGTTTTCTTGTACGAGAGAGC
CAGAGCCACCCTGGAGATTTTGTTCTTTCTGTGCGCACTGGTGATGACAAAGGGGAGAGCAATGACGGCA
AGTCTAAAGTGACCCATGTTATGATTCGCTGTCAGGAACTGAAATACGACGTTGGTGGAGGAGAACGGTT
TGATTCTTTGACAGATCTTGTGGAACATTATAAGAAGAATCCTATGGTGGAAACATTGGGTACAGTACTA
CAACTCAAGCAGCCCCTTAACACGACTCGTATAAATGCTGCTGAAATAGAAAGCAGAGTTCGAGAACTAA
GCAAATTAGCTGAGACCACAGATAAAGTCAAACAAGGCTTTTGGGAAGAATTTGAGACACTACAACAACA
GGAGTGCAAACTTCTCTACAGCCGAAAAGAGGGTCAAAGGCAAGAAAACAAAAACAAAAATAGATATAAA
AACATCCTGCCCTTTGATCATACCAGGGTTGTCCTACACGATGGTGATCCCAATGAGCCTGTTTCAGATT
ACATCAATGCAAATATCATCATGCCTGAATTTGAAACCAAGTGCAACAATTCAAAGCCCAAAAAGAGTTA
CATTGCCACACAAGGCTGCCTGCAAAACACGGTGAATGACTTTTGGCGGATGGTGTTCCAAGAAAACTCC
CGAGTGATTGTCATGACAACGAAAGAAGTGGAGAGAGGAAAGAGTAAATGTGTCAAATACTGGCCTGATG
AGTATGCTCTAAAAGAATATGGCGTCATGCGTGTTAGGAACGTCAAAGAAAGCGCCGCTCATGACTATAC
GCTAAGAGAACTTAAACTTTCAAAGGTTGGACAAGGGAATACGGAGAGAACGGTCTGGCAATACCACTTT
CGGACCTGGCCGGACCACGGCGTGCCCAGCGACCCTGGGGGCGTGCTGGACTTCCTGGAGGAGGTGCACC
ATAAGCAGGAGAGCATCATGGATGCAGGGCCGGTCGTGGTGCACTGCAGGTGA
